>Addgene plasmid #74670 | pCX-2A-2A | depositor full sequence | sequence record 142788 | Full plasmid sequence
TAGTTATTATGGTCGACATTGATTATTGACTAGTTATTAATAGTAATCAATTACGGGGTCATTAGTTCAT
AGCCCATATATGGAGTTCCGCGTTACATAACTTACGGTAAATGGCCCGCCTGGCTGACCGCCCAACGACC
CCCGCCCATTGACGTCAATAATGACGTATGTTCCCATAGTAACGCCAATAGGGACTTTCCATTGACGTCA
ATGGGTGGACTATTTACGGTAAACTGCCCACTTGGCAGTACATCAAGTGTATCATATGCCAAGTACGCCC
CCTATTGACGTCAATGACGGTAAATGGCCCGCCTGGCATTATGCCCAGTACATGACCTTATGGGACTTTC
CTACTTGGCAGTACATCTACGTATTAGTCATCGCTATTACCATGGGTCGAGGTGAGCCCCACGTTCTGCT
TCACTCTCCCCATCTCCCCCCCCTCCCCACCCCCAATTTTGTATTTATTTATTTTTTAATTATTTTGTGC
AGCGATGGGGGCGGGGGGGGGGGGGGCGCGCGCCAGGCGGGGCGGGGCGGGGCGAGGGGCGGGGCGGGGC
GAGGCGGAGAGGTGCGGCGGCAGCCAATCAGAGCGGCGCGCTCCGAAAGTTTCCTTTTATGGCGAGGCGG
CGGCGGCGGCGGCCCTATAAAAAGCGAAGCGCGCGGCGGGCGGGAGTCGCTGCGTTGCCTTCGCCCCGTG
CCCCGCTCCGCGCCGCCTCGCGCCGCCCGCCCCGGCTCTGACTGACCGCGTTACTCCCACAGGTGAGCGG
GCGGGACGGCCCTTCTCCTCCGGGCTGTAATTAGCGCTTGGTTTAATGACGGCTCGTTTCTTTTCTGTGG
CTGCGTGAAAGCCTTAAAGGGCTCCGGGAGGGCCCTTTGTGCGGGGGGGAGCGGCTCGGGGGGTGCGTGC
GTGTGTGTGTGCGTGGGGAGCGCCGCGTGCGGCCCGCGCTGCCCGGCGGCTGTGAGCGCTGCGGGCGCGG
CGCGGGGCTTTGTGCGCTCCGCGTGTGCGCGAGGGGAGCGCGGCCGGGGGCGGTGCCCCGCGGTGCGGGG
GGGCTGCGAGGGGAACAAAGGCTGCGTGCGGGGTGTGTGCGTGGGGGGGTGAGCAGGGGGTGTGGGCGCG
GCGGTCGGGCTGTAACCCCCCCCTGCACCCCCCTCCCCGAGTTGCTGAGCACGGCCCGGCTTCGGGTGCG
GGGCTCCGTACGGGGCGTGGCGCGGGGCTCGCCGTGCCGGGCGGGGGGTGGCGGCAGGTGGGGGTGCCGG
GCGGGGCGGGGCCGCCTCGGGCCGGGGAGGGCTCGGGGGAGGGGCGCGGCGGCCCCCGGAGCGCCGGCGG
CTGTCGAGGCGCGGCGAGCCGCAGCCATTGCCTTTTATGGTAATCGTGCGAGAGGGCGCAGGGACTTCCT
TTGTCCCAAATCTGTGCGGAGCCGAAATCTGGGAGGCGCCGCCGCACCCCCTCTAGCGGGCGCGGGGCGA
AGCGGTGCGGCGCCGGCAGGAAGGAAATGGGCGGGGAGGGCCTTCGTGCGTCGCCGCGCCGCCGTCCCCT
TCTCCCTCTCCAGCCTCGGGGCTGTCCGCGGGGGGACGGCTGCCTTCGGGGGGGACGGGGCAGGGCGGGG
TTCGGCTTCTGGCGTGTGACCGGCGGCTCTAGAGCCTCTGCTAACCATGTTCATGCCTTCTTCTTTTTCC
TACAGCTCCTGGGCAACGTGCTGGTTATTGTGCTGTCTCATCATTTTGGCAAAGAATTCGGTACCGTGAA
ACAGACTTTGAATTTTGACCTTCTCAAGTTGGCGGGAGACGTGGAGTCCAACCCAGGGCCCGGCAGCGGC
GCTAGCGAATTCGGTACCGTGAAACAGACTTTGAATTTTGACCTTCTCAAGTTGGCGGGAGACGTGGAGT
CCAACCCAGGGCCCGGCAGCGGCGCTAGCGAATTCACTCCTCAGGTGCAGGCTGCCTATCAGAAGGTGGT
GGCTGGTGTGGCCAATGCCCTGGCTCACAAATACCACTGAGATCTTTTTCCCTCTGCCAAAAATTATGGG
GACATCATGAAGCCCCTTGAGCATCTGACTTCTGGCTAATAAAGGAAATTTATTTTCATTGCAATAGTGT
GTTGGAATTTTTTGTGTCTCTCACTCGGAAGGACATATGGGAGGGCAAATCATTTAAAACATCAGAATGA
GTATTTGGTTTAGAGTTTGGCAACATATGCCCATATGCTGGCTGCCATGAACAAAGGTTGGCTATAAAGA
GGTCATCAGTATATGAAACAGCCCCCTGCTGTCCATTCCTTATTCCATAGAAAAGCCTTGACTTGAGGTT
AGATTTTTTTTATATTTTGTTTTGTGTTATTTTTTTCTTTAACATCCCTAAAATTTTCCTTACATGTTTT
ACTAGCCAGATTTTTCCTCCTCTCCTGACTACTCCCAGTCATAGCTGTCCCTCTTCTCTTATGGAGATCC
CTCGACCTGCAGCCCAAGCTTGGCGTAATCATGGTCATAGCTGTTTCCTGTGTGAAATTGTTATCCGCTC
ACAATTCCACACAACATACGAGCCGGAAGCATAAAGTGTAAAGCCTGGGGTGCCTAATGAGTGAGCTAAC
TCACATTAATTGCGTTGCGCTCACTGCCCGCTTTCCAGTCGGGAAACCTGTCGTGCCAGCGGATCCACCG
GATCTAGATAACTGATCATAATCAGCCATACCACATTTGTAGAGGTTTTACTTGCTTTAAAAAACCTCCC
ACACCTCCCCCTGAACCTGAAACATAAAATGAATGCAATTGTTGTTGTTAACTTGTTTATTGCAGCTTAT
AATGGTTACAAATAAAGCAATAGCATCACAAATTTCACAAATAAAGCATTTTTTTCACTGCATTCTAGTT
GTGGTTTGTCCAAACTCATCAATGTATCTTAACGCGTAAATTGTAAGCGTTAATATTTTGTTAAAATTCG
CGTTAAATTTTTGTTAAATCAGCTCATTTTTTAACCAATAGGCCGAAATCGGCAAAATCCCTTATAAATC
AAAAGAATAGACCGAGATAGGGT
[37 nt withheld, positions 3034-3070]
AAAGAACGTGGACTCCAACGTCAAAGG
[49 nt withheld, positions 3098-3146]
T
[91 nt withheld, positions 3148-3238]
G
[124 nt withheld, positions 3240-3363]
CAGGTGGCACTTTTCGGGGAAATGTGCGCGGAACCCCTATTTGTTTATTTTTCTAAATACATTCAAATAT
GTATCCGCTCATGAGACAATAACCCTGATAAATGCTTCAATAATATTGAAAAAGGAAGAGTCCTGAGGCG
GAAAGAACCAGCTGTGGAATGTGTGTCAGTTAGGGTGTGGAAAGTCCCCAGGCTCCCCAGCAGGCAGAAG
TATGCAAAGCATGCATCTCAATTAGTCAGCAACCAGGTGTGGAAAGTCCCCAGGCTCCCCAGCAGGCAGA
AGTATGCAAAGCATGCATCTCAATTAGTCAGCAACCATAGTCCCGCCCCTAACTCCGCCCATCCCGCCCC
TAACTCCGCCCAGTTCCGCCCATTCTCCGCCCCATGGCTGACTAATTTTTTTTATTTATGCAGAGGCCGA
GGCCGCCTCGGCCTCTGAGCTATTCCAGAAGTAGTGAGGAGGCTTTTTTGGAGGCCTAGGCTTTTGCAAA
GATCGATCAAGAGACAGGATGAGGATCGTTTCGCATGATTGAACAAGATGGATTGCACGCAGGTTCTCCG
GCCGCTTGGGTGGAGAGGCTATTCGGCTATGACTGGGCACAACAGACAATCGGCTGCTCTGATGCCGCCG
TGTTCCGGCTGTCAGCGCAGGGGCGCCCGGTTCTTTTTGTCAAGACCGACCTGTCCGGTGCCCTGAATGA
ACTGCAAGACGAGGCAGCGCGGCTATCGTGGCTGGCCACGACGGGCGTTCCTTGCGCAGCTGTGCTCGAC
GTTGTCACTGAAGCGGGAAGGGACTGGCTGCTATTGGGCGAAGTGCCGGGGCAGGATCTCCTGTCATCTC
ACCTTGCTCCTGCCGAGAAAGTATCCATCATGGCTGATGCAATGCGGCGGCTGCATACGCTTGATCCGGC
TACCTGCCCATTCGACCACCAAGCGAAACATCGCATCGAGCGAGCACGTACTCGGATGGAAGCCGGTCTT
GTCGATCAGGATGATCTGGACGAAGAGCATCAGGGGCTCGCGCCAGCCGAACTGTTCGCCAGGCTCAAGG
CGAGCATGCCCGACGGCGAGGATCTCGTCGTGACCCATGGCGATGCCTGCTTGCCGAATATCATGGTGGA
AAATGGCCGCTTTTCTGGATTCATCGACTGTGGCCGGCTGGGTGTGGCGGACCGCTATCAGGACATAGCG
TTGGCTACCCGTGATATTGCTGAAGAGCTTGGCGGCGAATGGGCTGACCGCTTCCTCGTGCTTTACGGTA
TCGCCGCTCCCGATTCGCAGCGCATCGCCTTCTATCGCCTTCTTGACGAGTTCTTCTGAGCGGGACTCTG
GGGTTCGAAATGACCGACCAAGCGACGCCCAACCTGCCATCACGAGATTTCGATTCCACCGCCGCCTTCT
ATGAAAGGTTGGGCTTCGGAATCGTTTTCCGGGACGCCGGCTGGATGATCCTCCAGCGCGGGGATCTCAT
GCTGGAGTTCTTCGCCCACCCTAGGGGGAGGCTAACTGAAACACGGAAGGAGACAATACCGGAAGGAACC
CGCGCTATGACGGCAATAAAAAGACAGAATAAAACGCACGGTGTTGGGTCGTTTGTTCATAAACGCGGGG
TTCGGTCCCAGGGCTGGCACTCTGTCGATACCCCACCGAGACCCCATTGGGGCCAATACGCCCGCGTTTC
TTCCTTTTCCCCACCCCACCCCCCAAGTTCGGGTGAAGGCCCAGGGCTCGCAGCCAACGTCGGGGCGGCA
GGCCCTGCCATAGCCTCAGGTTACTCATATATACTTTAGATTGATTTAAAACTTCATTTTTAATTTAAAA
GGATCTAGGTGAAGATCCTTTTTGATAATCTCATGACCAAAATCCCTTAACGTGAGTTTTCGTTCCACTG
AGCGTCAGACCCCGTAGAAAAGATCAAAGGATCTTCTTGAGATCCTTTTTTTCTGCGCGTAATCTGCTGC
TTGCAAACAAAAAAACCACCGCTACCAGCGGTGGTTTGTTTGCCGGATCAAGAGCTACCAACTCTTTTTC
CGAAGGTAACTGGCTTCAGCAGAGCGCAGATACCAAATACTGTCCTTCTAGTGTAGCCGTAGTTAGGCCA
CCACTTCAAGAACTCTGTAGCACCGCCTACATACCTCGCTCTGCTAATCCTGTTACCAGTGGCTGCTGCC
AGTGGCGATAAGTCGTGTCTTACCGGGTTGGACTCAAGACGATAGTTACCGGATAAGGCGCAGCGGTCGG
GCTGAACGGGGGGTTCGTGCACACAGCCCAGCTTGGAGCGAACGACCTACACCGAACTGAGATACCTACA
GCGTGAGCTATGAGAAAGCGCCACGCTTCCCGAAGGGAGAAAGGCGGACAGGTATCCGGTAAGCGGCAGG
GTCGGAACAGGAGAGCGCACGAGGGAGCTTCCAGGGGGAAACGCCTGGTATCTTTATAGTCCTGTCGGGT
TTCGCCACCTCTGACTTGAGCGTCGATTTTTGTGATGCTCGTCAGGGGGGCGGAGCCTATGGAAAAACGC
CAGCAACGCGGCCTTTTTACGGTTCCTGGCCTTTTGCTGGCCTTTTGCTCACATGTTCTTTCCTGCGTTA
TCCCCTGATTCTGTGGATAACCGTATTACCGCCATGCAT
Features (pLannotate 1.2.2; 21 found; start..end, strand, type, name):
     15..394     +  enhancer       CMV enhancer: human cytomegalovirus immediate early enhancer
    397..672     +  promoter       chicken β-actin promoter: No description available
    673..1685    +  intron         chimeric intron: chimera between introns from chicken β-actin and rabbit β-globin
   1746..1811    +  CDS            F2A: 2A peptide from foot-and-mouth disease virus polyprotein Eukaryotic ribosomes fail to insert a peptide bond between the Gly and Pro residues, yielding separate polypeptides.
   1839..1904    +  CDS            F2A: 2A peptide from foot-and-mouth disease virus polyprotein Eukaryotic ribosomes fail to insert a peptide bond between the Gly and Pro residues, yielding separate polypeptides.
   1926..1997    +  CDS            HBB (fragment): HBB_PONPY - Experimental evidence at transcript level: Swiss-Prot protein existence level 2. Involved in oxygen transport from the lung to the various peripheral tissues. From Pongo pygmaeus (Bornean orangutan).
   2068..2123    +  polyA_signal   β-globin poly(A) signal: rabbit β-globin polyadenylation signal (Gil and Proudfoot, 1987)
   2508..2524    -  protein_bind   lac operator: The lac repressor binds to the lac operator to inhibit transcription in E. coli. This inhibition can be relieved by adding lactose or isopropyl-β-D-thiogalactopyranoside (IPTG). lac repressor encoded by lacI
   2532..2562    -  promoter       lac promoter: promoter for the E. coli lac operon
   2577..2598    -  protein_bind   CAP binding site: CAP binding activates transcription in the presence of cAMP. E. coli catabolite activator protein
   2611..2650    -  CDS            lacI (fragment): lac repressor; lacI; The lac repressor binds to the lac operator to inhibit transcription in E. coli. This inhibition can be relieved by adding lactose or isopropyl-β-D-thiogalactopyranoside (IPTG).
   2673..2757    +  CDS            large T antigen (fragment): large T antigen from SV40 (simian virus 40)
   2780..2901    +  polyA_signal   SV40 poly(A) signal: SV40 polyadenylation signal
   2935..3363    -  rep_origin     f1 ori (sequence partly withheld): f1 bacteriophage origin of replication; arrow indicates direction of (+) strand synthesis
   3390..3494    +  promoter       AmpR promoter: bla
   3496..3853    +  promoter       SV40 promoter: SV40 enhancer and early promoter
   3888..4682    +  CDS            NeoR/KanR: aminoglycoside phosphotransferase from Tn5; aph(3')-II (or nptII); confers resistance to neomycin, kanamycin, and G418 (Geneticin®)
   4703..4855    +  CDS            ble (fragment): BLE_KLEPN - Experimental evidence at protein level: Swiss-Prot protein existence level 1. Binding protein with a strong affinity to the bleomycin family of antibiotics. Binds to CL990; an antimitotic-antibiotic compound. From Klebsiella pneumoniae.
   4914..4961    +  polyA_signal   HSV TK poly(A) signal: herpes simplex virus thymidine kinase polyadenylation signal (Cole and Stacy, 1985)
   5052..5068    -  polyA_signal   bGH poly(A) signal (fragment): bovine growth hormone polyadenylation signal
   5290..5878    +  rep_origin     ori: high-copy-number ColE1/pMB1/pBR322/pUC origin of replication
