[The description below was written by a language model from this plasmid's Addgene catalogue record and pLannotate feature annotations shown in this document.]
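Description:
pCX-2A-2A is an empty mammalian expression backbone of about 6 kb, derived from pCX-C1, itself a modified form of the pCX-EGFP vector. It is designed for building polycistronic cassettes. Expression is driven by the composite CAG (pCAGGS) promoter, annotated here as the human cytomegalovirus immediate-early enhancer, the chicken β-actin promoter and a chimeric chicken β-actin/rabbit β-globin intron. Transcripts are terminated by the rabbit β-globin polyadenylation signal. A short annotated HBB fragment lies just upstream of that signal and is probably residual β-globin sequence from the 3′ region rather than a functional coding element.

Between the intron and the polyadenylation region sit two copies of the foot-and-mouth disease virus 2A peptide (F2A1 and F2A2), separated by a short spacer. No gene of interest is present. Open reading frames are meant to be inserted by restriction cloning upstream of, between and downstream of the two 2A elements, giving a single transcript and one long reading frame. During translation the ribosome skips peptide bond formation at the Gly-Pro junction of each 2A, so up to three separate proteins are produced from one promoter. The associated publications used this approach to co-express human heme oxygenase 1, ecto-5′-nucleotidase and ENTPD1.

In E. coli the plasmid is propagated through a high-copy ColE1/pUC-type origin and selected with kanamycin. The Tn5 NeoR/KanR gene sits behind tandem bacterial (AmpR) and SV40 early promoters and is followed by the HSV TK polyadenylation signal, so it should also allow G418 selection in mammalian cells. An f1 origin, an SV40 poly(A) signal and remnants of lac regulatory elements are carried over from the parental vectors.
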