Addgene plasmid #74670: pCX-2A-2A
Purpose: (Empty Backbone) based on pCX-C1 with F2A1/F2A2 inserted
Depositing lab: Roberto Giovannoni. Depositing organization: Universita degli Studi di Milano-Bicocca. Publication: Co-expression of functional human Heme Oxygenase 1, Ecto-5'-Nucleotidase and ecto-nucleoside triphosphate diphosphohydrolase-1 by "self-cleaving" 2A peptide system. De Giorgi M, Cinti A, Pelikant-Malecka I, Chisci E, Lavitrano M, Giovannoni R, Smolenski RT. Plasmid. 2015 May;79:22-9. doi: 10.1016/j.plasmid.2015.03.004. Epub 2015 Mar 14. PubMed 25779031.
Backbone
  Vector backbone: pCX-C1 (a modified version of pCX-EGFP plasmid from Okabe M., et al., FEBS Letters, 407 (1997) 313–319)
  Backbone size (bp): 5990
  Modifications to backbone: insertion of 2A-2A (F2A1/F2A2)
  Vector type: Mammalian Expression
  Promoter: pCAGGS
Growth in bacteria
  Bacterial resistance: Kanamycin, 50 μg/mL
  Growth temperature: 37°C
  Growth strain: DH5alpha
  Copy number: Unknown
Gene/Insert
  Cloning method: Restriction Enzyme
  Sequencing primers: 5′ pCAG-F; 3′ M13-R
Terms and licenses: Academic/Nonprofit Terms; Industry Terms: Not Available to Industry
Depositor comments: Additional details can be found in the following publication: Simultaneous Overexpression of Functional Human HO-1, E5NT and ENTPD1 Protects Murine Fibroblasts against TNF-alpha-Induced Injury In Vitro. PLoS One. 2015 Oct 29;10(10):e0141933. doi: 10.1371/journal.pone.0141933. eCollection 2015. PMID: 26513260
How to cite: pCX-2A-2A was a gift from Roberto Giovannoni (Addgene plasmid # 74670 ; http://n2t.net/addgene:74670 ; RRID:Addgene_74670)
