>Addgene plasmid #74670 | pCX-2A-2A | addgene partial sequence | sequence record 142786 | Bglob-pA-R 5'-ttttggcagagggaaaaaga-3'
CCAGCCACCACCTTCTGATAGGCAGCCTGCACCTGAGGAGTGAATTCGCTAGCGCCGCTGCCGGGCCCTG
GGTTGGACTCCACGTCTCCCGCCAACTTGAGAAGGTCAAAATTCAAAGTCTGTTTCACGGTACCGAATTC
GCTAGCGCCGCTGCCGGGCCCTGGGTTGGACTCCACGTCTCCCGCCAACTTGAGAAGGTCAAAATTCAAA
GTCTGTTTCACGGTACCGAATTCTTTGCCAAAATGATGAGACAGCACAATAACCAGCACGTTGCCCAGGA
GCTGTAGGAAAAAGAAGAAGGCATGAACATGGTTAGCAGAGGCTCTAGAGCCGCCGGTCACACGCCAGAA
GCCGAACCCCGCCCTGCCCCGTCCCCCCCGAAGGCAGCCGTCCCCCCGCGGACAGCCCCGAGGCTGGAGA
GGGAGAAGGGGACGGCGGCGCGGCGACGCACGAAGGCCCTCCCCGCCCATTTCCTTCCTGCCGGCGCCGC
ACCGCTTCGCCCCGCGCCCGCTAGAGGGGGTGCGGCGGCGCCTCCCAGATTTCGGCTCCGCACAGATTTG
GGACAAAGGAAGTCCCTGCGCCCTCTCGCACGATTACCATAAAAGGCAATGGCTGCGGCTCGCCGCGCCT
CGACAGCCGCCGGCGCTCCGGGGGCCGCCGCGCCCCTCCCCCGAG
