>Addgene plasmid #74670 | pCX-2A-2A | addgene partial sequence | sequence record 142787 | pCAG-F 5'-GCAACGTGCTGGTTATTGTG-3'
ATTTTGACCTTCTCAAGTTGGCGGGAGACGTGGAGTCCAACCCAGGGCCCGGCAGCGGCGCTAGCGAATT
CGGTACCGTGAAACAGACTTTGAATTTTGACCTTCTCAAGTTGGCGGGAGACGTGGAGTCCAACCCAGGG
CCCGGCAGCGGCGCTAGCGAATTCACTCCTCAGGTGCAGGCTGCCTATCAGAAGGTGGTGGCTGGTGTGG
CCAATGCCCTGGCTCACAAATACCACTGAGATCTTTTTCCCTCTGCCAAAAATTATGGGGACATCATGAA
GCCCCTTGAGCATCTGACTTCTGGCTAATAAAGGAAATTTATTTTCATTGCAATAGTGTGTTGGAATTTT
TTGTGTCTCTCACTCGGAAGGACATATGGGAGGGCAAATCATTTAAAACATCAGAATGAGTATTTGGTTT
AGAGTTTGGCAACATATGCCCATATGCTGGCTGCCATGAACAAAGGTTGGCTATAAAGAGGTCATCAGTA
TATGAAACAGCCCCCTGCTGTCCATTCCTTATTCCATAGAAAAGCCTTGACTTGAGGTTAGATTTTTTTT
ATATTTTGTTTTGTGTTATTTTTTTCTTTAACATCCCTAAAATTTTCCTTACATGTTTTACTAGCCAGAT
TTTTCCTCCTCTCCTGACTACTCCCAGTCATAGCTGTCCCTCTTCTCTTATGGAGATCCCTCGACCTGCA
GCCCAAGCTTGGCGTAATCATGGTCATAGCTGTTTCCTGTGTGAA
